Addgene plasmid #126473: pcDNA3.1(-)-V5.mER.hOr47a
Purpose: Human codon-optimized version of D. melanogaster Or47a (hOr47a) with an N-terminal tag derived from human HCN1 (mER) for improved intracellular trafficking in mammalian cells
Depositing lab: Bill Hansson. Publication: Optimization of Insect Odorant Receptor Trafficking and Functional Expression Via Transient Transfection in HEK293 Cells. Miazzi F, Hoyer C, Sachse S, Knaden M, Wicher D, Hansson BS, Lavista-Llanos S. Chem Senses. 2019 Oct 26;44(9):673-682. doi: 10.1093/chemse/bjz062. PubMed 31504297.
Backbone
  Vector backbone: pcDNA3.1(-)
  Backbone manufacturer: Invitrogen
  Backbone size w/o insert (bp): 5427
  Total vector size (bp): 6657
  Vector type: Mammalian Expression
Growth in bacteria
  Bacterial resistance: Ampicillin, 100 μg/mL
  Growth temperature: 37°C
  Growth strain: DH5alpha
  Copy number: High Copy
Gene/Insert
  Gene/Insert name: Or47a (alt names: DmelOr47a; Odorant receptor 47a)
  Species: D. melanogaster (fly)
  Insert size (bp): 1236
  Mutation: codon optimization for H. sapiens
  Entrez Gene: Or47a (a.k.a. Dmel_CG13225, 47E.1, 47a, AN10, CG13225, DOR24, DOR47E.1, Dmel\CG13225, OR47a, Or24, Or47E.1, dor24, or47a)
  Promoter: CMV
  Tag / fusion protein: V5 tag (N terminal on insert); H. sapiens HCN1 106VNKFSL111 (mER) (N terminal on insert)
  Cloning method: Restriction Enzyme; 5′ cloning site XbaI (not destroyed); 3′ cloning site XhoI (not destroyed)
  Sequencing primers: 5′ CMV Forward; 3′ BGH Reverse
Terms and licenses: Academic/Nonprofit Terms; Industry Terms: Not Available to Industry
Depositor comments: Please visit https://www.biorxiv.org/content/10.1101/669127v1 for BioRxiv preprint
How to cite: pcDNA3.1(-)-V5.mER.hOr47a was a gift from Bill Hansson (Addgene plasmid # 126473 ; http://n2t.net/addgene:126473 ; RRID:Addgene_126473)
