[The description below was written by a language model from this plasmid's Addgene catalogue record and pLannotate feature annotations shown in this document.]
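Description:
pcDNA3.1(-)-V5.mER.hOr47a is a mammalian expression plasmid of about 6.7 kb built on the Invitrogen pcDNA3.1(-) backbone. It is maintained in E. coli through a high-copy ColE1/pUC-type origin and selected with ampicillin via the β-lactamase gene. An f1 origin is also present. For mammalian cells the backbone carries a neomycin phosphotransferase cassette driven by the SV40 enhancer/early promoter and terminated by the SV40 polyadenylation signal, which would permit G418 selection of stable lines. The short annotated fragments (HIV-1 LTR, ble, lacI, bom) appear to be backbone remnants or annotation matches rather than functional elements.

The payload is the Drosophila melanogaster odorant receptor Or47a, recoded with human codon usage (hOr47a) and inserted between XbaI and XhoI sites. Transcription is driven by the human CMV immediate-early enhancer and promoter and terminated by the bovine growth hormone polyadenylation signal. A T7 promoter sits upstream of the insert. According to the catalogue record, the receptor carries two N-terminal additions: a V5 epitope tag for detection, and a short motif taken from human HCN1, termed mER, which is intended to improve intracellular trafficking of the insect receptor in mammalian cells. The feature table annotates only the Or47a coding region and not the tags, which presumably lie in the unannotated stretch just upstream of it.

The associated work concerns optimising insect odorant receptor trafficking and functional expression by transient transfection of HEK293 cells. Or47a normally forms odorant-sensing complexes with the co-receptor Orco, which this plasmid does not encode.
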