Features (pLannotate 1.2.2; 20 found; start..end, strand, type, name):
     28..80      -  misc_feature   bom (fragment): basis of mobility region from pBR322
    235..614     +  enhancer       CMV enhancer: human cytomegalovirus immediate early enhancer
    615..818     +  promoter       CMV promoter: human cytomegalovirus (CMV) immediate early promoter
    814..847     +  LTR            5' LTR (truncated) (fragment): truncated 5' long terminal repeat (LTR) from HIV-1
    863..881     +  promoter       T7 promoter: promoter for bacteriophage T7 RNA polymerase
    993..2147    +  CDS            Or47a: OR47A_DROME - Also known as AN10, dor24, DOR47E.1, Or47E.1. Experimental evidence at protein level: Swiss-Prot protein existence level 1. Odorant receptor which mediates acceptance or avoidance behavior, depending on its substrates. The odorant receptor repertoire encodes a large collection of odor stimuli that vary widely in identity, intensity, and duration. Complexes with Orco to form odorant- sensing units, providing sensitive and prolonged odorant signaling and calcium permeability. They are necessary and sufficient to promote functional reconstitution of odor-evoked signaling in sensory
   2258..2482    +  polyA_signal   bGH poly(A) signal: bovine growth hormone polyadenylation signal
   2486..2507    +  promoter       SV40 promoter (fragment): SV40 enhancer and early promoter
   2528..2956    +  rep_origin     f1 ori (sequence partly withheld): f1 bacteriophage origin of replication; arrow indicates direction of (+) strand synthesis
   2970..3299    +  promoter       SV40 promoter: SV40 enhancer and early promoter
   3366..4157    +  CDS            neo: KKA2_KLEPN - Also known as kan, nptII. Experimental evidence at protein level: Swiss-Prot protein existence level 1. Resistance to kanamycin, neomycin, paromomycin, ribostamycin, butirosin and gentamicin B. From Klebsiella pneumoniae.
   4181..4339    +  CDS            ble (fragment): BLE_KLEPN - Experimental evidence at protein level: Swiss-Prot protein existence level 1. Binding protein with a strong affinity to the bleomycin family of antibiotics. Binds to CL990; an antimitotic-antibiotic compound. From Klebsiella pneumoniae.
   4334..4455    +  polyA_signal   SV40 poly(A) signal: SV40 polyadenylation signal
   4528..4544    -  protein_bind   lac operator: The lac repressor binds to the lac operator to inhibit transcription in E. coli. This inhibition can be relieved by adding lactose or isopropyl-β-D-thiogalactopyranoside (IPTG). lac repressor encoded by lacI
   4552..4582    -  promoter       lac promoter: promoter for the E. coli lac operon
   4597..4618    -  protein_bind   CAP binding site: CAP binding activates transcription in the presence of cAMP. E. coli catabolite activator protein
   4631..4723    -  CDS            lacI (fragment): lac repressor; lacI; The lac repressor binds to the lac operator to inhibit transcription in E. coli. This inhibition can be relieved by adding lactose or isopropyl-β-D-thiogalactopyranoside (IPTG).
   4906..5494    -  rep_origin     ori: high-copy-number ColE1/pMB1/pBR322/pUC origin of replication
   5665..6525    -  CDS            AmpR: β-lactamase; bla; confers resistance to ampicillin, carbenicillin, and related antibiotics
   6526..6630    -  promoter       AmpR promoter: bla
>Addgene plasmid #126473 | pcDNA3.1(-)-V5.mER.hOr47a | addgene full sequence | sequence record 246528 | Addgene NGS Result
GACGGATCGGGAGATCTCCCGATCCCCTATGGTGCACTCTCAGTACAATCTGCTCTGATGCCGCATAGTT
AAGCCAGTATCTGCTCCCTGCTTGTGTGTTGGAGGTCGCTGAGTAGTGCGCGAGCAAAATTTAAGCTACA
ACAAGGCAAGGCTTGACCGACAATTGCATGAAGAATCTGCTTAGGGTTAGGCGTTTTGCGCTGCTTCGCG
ATGTACGGGCCAGATATACGCGTTGACATTGATTATTGACTAGTTATTAATAGTAATCAATTACGGGGTC
ATTAGTTCATAGCCCATATATGGAGTTCCGCGTTACATAACTTACGGTAAATGGCCCGCCTGGCTGACCG
CCCAACGACCCCCGCCCATTGACGTCAATAATGACGTATGTTCCCATAGTAACGCCAATAGGGACTTTCC
ATTGACGTCAATGGGTGGAGTATTTACGGTAAACTGCCCACTTGGCAGTACATCAAGTGTATCATATGCC
AAGTACGCCCCCTATTGACGTCAATGACGGTAAATGGCCCGCCTGGCATTATGCCCAGTACATGACCTTA
TGGGACTTTCCTACTTGGCAGTACATCTACGTATTAGTCATCGCTATTACCATGGTGATGCGGTTTTGGC
AGTACATCAATGGGCGTGGATAGCGGTTTGACTCACGGGGATTTCCAAGTCTCCACCCCATTGACGTCAA
TGGGAGTTTGTTTTGGCACCAAAATCAACGGGACTTTCCAAAATGTCGTAACAACTCCGCCCCATTGACG
CAAATGGGCGGTAGGCGTGTACGGTGGGAGGTCTATATAAGCAGAGCTCTCTGGCTAACTAGAGAACCCA
CTGCTTACTGGCTTATCGAAATTAATACGACTCACTATAGGGAGACCCAAGCTGGCTAGCGTTTAAACGG
GCCCTCTAGAGCCGCCACCATGGATGGAAAACCCATCCCAAATCCTCTTCTGGGGCTTGATAGCACCGTT
AACAAGTTTAGTTTGGACTCTTTCCTCCAAGTGCAGAAATCCACAATTGCCCTGCTGGGCTTTGATCTGT
TCTCAGAAAACCGCGAGATGTGGAAGCGACCCTATCGAGCCATGAACGTGTTCTCTATTGCGGCCATATT
CCCGTTCATTCTCGCTGCAGTGCTCCACAATTGGAAGAATGTGCTGCTTCTCGCTGATGCCATGGTTGCA
CTCCTGATCACGATTCTTGGACTGTTCAAATTCAGCATGATTCTGTACTTGAGAAGAGACTTTAAACGCC
TCATCGATAAGTTCCGGCTGCTTATGTCTAATGAGGCGGAGCAAGGGGAGGAGTACGCTGAAATTCTGAA
TGCAGCAAACAAACAGGATCAGAGGATGTGTACGCTGTTTCGTACTTGCTTTCTGCTTGCTTGGGCTTTG
AACTCTGTGCTGCCCCTGGTGAGGATGGGACTGTCCTATTGGCTGGCAGGCCATGCTGAACCAGAACTGC
CGTTTCCTTGTCTGTTTCCATGGAACATTCACATCATTCGGAATTATGTGCTGTCATTCATCTGGTCAGC
CTTTGCCTCTACAGGCGTAGTACTGCCTGCCGTTAGCTTGGACACCATCTTTTGCTCCTTTACCAGTAAC
CTCTGCGCATTCTTCAAGATCGCCCAGTACAAAGTCGTCAGGTTTAAGGGCGGAAGTCTGAAAGAGAGCC
AAGCCACTTTGAACAAGGTGTTCGCTCTGTATCAGACCTCATTGGACATGTGCAATGACCTGAACCAGTG
CTACCAGCCCATCATCTGTGCCCAGTTCTTTATAAGCTCACTCCAGCTGTGTATGCTTGGCTATCTGTTT
AGCATCACCTTTGCCCAGACAGAAGGTGTCTACTATGCGTCCTTCATCGCCACAATCATTATTCAGGCCT
ACATATACTGCTATTGTGGGGAGAATCTCAAGACTGAATCCGCCAGCTTTGAGTGGGCGATCTATGACAG
TCCTTGGCACGAATCTCTGGGTGCAGGAGGTGCCAGCACTTCCATATGCAGGAGCCTGCTCATCAGCATG
ATGAGAGCACATCGGGGCTTCCGGATTACCGGGTACTTCTTCGAGGCTAACATGGAGGCTTTCAGTTCCA
TAGTGAGAACAGCCATGTCCTACATCACTATGCTGCGCAGCTTTTCTTGACTCGAGCGGCCGCCACTGTG
CTGGATATCTGCAGAATTCCACCACACTGGACTAGTGGATCCGAGCTCGGTACCAAGCTTAAGTTTAAAC
CCGCTGATCAGCCTCGACTGTGCCTTCTAGTTGCCAGCCATCTGTTGTTTGCCCCTCCCCCGTGCCTTCC
TTGACCCTGGAAGGTGCCACTCCCACTGTCCTTTCCTAATAAAATGAGGAAATTGCATCGCATTGTCTGA
GTAGGTGTCATTCTATTCTGGGGGGTGGGGTGGGGCAGGACAGCAAGGGGGAGGATTGGGAAGACAATAG
CAGGCATGCTGGGGATGCGGTGGGCTCTATGGCTTCTGAGGCGGAAAGAACCAGCTGGGGCTCTAGGGGG
TATCCCC
[124 nt withheld, positions 2528-2651]
C
[91 nt withheld, positions 2653-2743]
A
[49 nt withheld, positions 2745-2793]
CCTTTGACGTTGGAGTCCACGTTCTTT
[37 nt withheld, positions 2821-2857]
ACCCTATCTCGGTCTATTCTTTTGATTTATAAGGGATTTTGCCGATTTCGGCCTATTGGTTAAAAAATGA
GCTGATTTAACAAAAATTTAACGCGAATTAATTCTGTGGAATGTGTGTCAGTTAGGGTGTGGAAAGTCCC
CAGGCTCCCCAGCAGGCAGAAGTATGCAAAGCATGCATCTCAATTAGTCAGCAACCAGGTGTGGAAAGTC
CCCAGGCTCCCCAGCAGGCAGAAGTATGCAAAGCATGCATCTCAATTAGTCAGCAACCATAGTCCCGCCC
CTAACTCCGCCCATCCCGCCCCTAACTCCGCCCAGTTCCGCCCATTCTCCGCCCCATGGCTGACTAATTT
TTTTTATTTATGCAGAGGCCGAGGCCGCCTCTGCCTCTGAGCTATTCCAGAAGTAGTGAGGAGGCTTTTT
TGGAGGCCTAGGCTTTTGCAAAAAGCTCCCGGGAGCTTGTATATCCATTTTCGGATCTGATCAAGAGACA
GGATGAGGATCGTTTCGCATGATTGAACAAGATGGATTGCACGCAGGTTCTCCGGCCGCTTGGGTGGAGA
GGCTATTCGGCTATGACTGGGCACAACAGACAATCGGCTGCTCTGATGCCGCCGTGTTCCGGCTGTCAGC
GCAGGGGCGCCCGGTTCTTTTTGTCAAGACCGACCTGTCCGGTGCCCTGAATGAACTGCAGGACGAGGCA
GCGCGGCTATCGTGGCTGGCCACGACGGGCGTTCCTTGCGCAGCTGTGCTCGACGTTGTCACTGAAGCGG
GAAGGGACTGGCTGCTATTGGGCGAAGTGCCGGGGCAGGATCTCCTGTCATCTCACCTTGCTCCTGCCGA
GAAAGTATCCATCATGGCTGATGCAATGCGGCGGCTGCATACGCTTGATCCGGCTACCTGCCCATTCGAC
CACCAAGCGAAACATCGCATCGAGCGAGCACGTACTCGGATGGAAGCCGGTCTTGTCGATCAGGATGATC
TGGACGAAGAGCATCAGGGGCTCGCGCCAGCCGAACTGTTCGCCAGGCTCAAGGCGCGCATGCCCGACGG
CGAGGATCTCGTCGTGACCCATGGCGATGCCTGCTTGCCGAATATCATGGTGGAAAATGGCCGCTTTTCT
GGATTCATCGACTGTGGCCGGCTGGGTGTGGCGGACCGCTATCAGGACATAGCGTTGGCTACCCGTGATA
TTGCTGAAGAGCTTGGCGGCGAATGGGCTGACCGCTTCCTCGTGCTTTACGGTATCGCCGCTCCCGATTC
GCAGCGCATCGCCTTCTATCGCCTTCTTGACGAGTTCTTCTGAGCGGGACTCTGGGGTTCGAAATGACCG
ACCAAGCGACGCCCAACCTGCCATCACGAGATTTCGATTCCACCGCCGCCTTCTATGAAAGGTTGGGCTT
CGGAATCGTTTTCCGGGACGCCGGCTGGATGATCCTCCAGCGCGGGGATCTCATGCTGGAGTTCTTCGCC
CACCCCAACTTGTTTATTGCAGCTTATAATGGTTACAAATAAAGCAATAGCATCACAAATTTCACAAATA
AAGCATTTTTTTCACTGCATTCTAGTTGTGGTTTGTCCAAACTCATCAATGTATCTTATCATGTCTGTAT
ACCGTCGACCTCTAGCTAGAGCTTGGCGTAATCATGGTCATAGCTGTTTCCTGTGTGAAATTGTTATCCG
CTCACAATTCCACACAACATACGAGCCGGAAGCATAAAGTGTAAAGCCTGGGGTGCCTAATGAGTGAGCT
AACTCACATTAATTGCGTTGCGCTCACTGCCCGCTTTCCAGTCGGGAAACCTGTCGTGCCAGCTGCATTA
ATGAATCGGCCAACGCGCGGGGAGAGGCGGTTTGCGTATTGGGCGCTCTTCCGCTTCCTCGCTCACTGAC
TCGCTGCGCTCGGTCGTTCGGCTGCGGCGAGCGGTATCAGCTCACTCAAAGGCGGTAATACGGTTATCCA
CAGAATCAGGGGATAACGCAGGAAAGAACATGTGAGCAAAAGGCCAGCAAAAGGCCAGGAACCGTAAAAA
GGCCGCGTTGCTGGCGTTTTTCCATAGGCTCCGCCCCCCTGACGAGCATCACAAAAATCGACGCTCAAGT
CAGAGGTGGCGAAACCCGACAGGACTATAAAGATACCAGGCGTTTCCCCCTGGAAGCTCCCTCGTGCGCT
CTCCTGTTCCGACCCTGCCGCTTACCGGATACCTGTCCGCCTTTCTCCCTTCGGGAAGCGTGGCGCTTTC
TCATAGCTCACGCTGTAGGTATCTCAGTTCGGTGTAGGTCGTTCGCTCCAAGCTGGGCTGTGTGCACGAA
CCCCCCGTTCAGCCCGACCGCTGCGCCTTATCCGGTAACTATCGTCTTGAGTCCAACCCGGTAAGACACG
ACTTATCGCCACTGGCAGCAGCCACTGGTAACAGGATTAGCAGAGCGAGGTATGTAGGCGGTGCTACAGA
GTTCTTGAAGTGGTGGCCTAACTACGGCTACACTAGAAGAACAGTATTTGGTATCTGCGCTCTGCTGAAG
CCAGTTACCTTCGGAAAAAGAGTTGGTAGCTCTTGATCCGGCAAACAAACCACCGCTGGTAGCGGTGGTT
TTTTTGTTTGCAAGCAGCAGATTACGCGCAGAAAAAAAGGATCTCAAGAAGATCCTTTGATCTTTTCTAC
GGGGTCTGACGCTCAGTGGAACGAAAACTCACGTTAAGGGATTTTGGTCATGAGATTATCAAAAAGGATC
TTCACCTAGATCCTTTTAAATTAAAAATGAAGTTTTAAATCAATCTAAAGTATATATGAGTAAACTTGGT
CTGACAGTTACCAATGCTTAATCAGTGAGGCACCTATCTCAGCGATCTGTCTATTTCGTTCATCCATAGT
TGCCTGACTCCCCGTCGTGTAGATAACTACGATACGGGAGGGCTTACCATCTGGCCCCAGTGCTGCAATG
ATACCGCGAGACCCACGCTCACCGGCTCCAGATTTATCAGCAATAAACCAGCCAGCCGGAAGGGCCGAGC
GCAGAAGTGGTCCTGCAACTTTATCCGCCTCCATCCAGTCTATTAATTGTTGCCGGGAAGCTAGAGTAAG
TAGTTCGCCAGTTAATAGTTTGCGCAACGTTGTTGCCATTGCTACAGGCATCGTGGTGTCACGCTCGTCG
TTTGGTATGGCTTCATTCAGCTCCGGTTCCCAACGATCAAGGCGAGTTACATGATCCCCCATGTTGTGCA
AAAAAGCGGTTAGCTCCTTCGGTCCTCCGATCGTTGTCAGAAGTAAGTTGGCCGCAGTGTTATCACTCAT
GGTTATGGCAGCACTGCATAATTCTCTTACTGTCATGCCATCCGTAAGATGCTTTTCTGTGACTGGTGAG
TACTCAACCAAGTCATTCTGAGAATAGTGTATGCGGCGACCGAGTTGCTCTTGCCCGGCGTCAATACGGG
ATAATACCGCGCCACATAGCAGAACTTTAAAAGTGCTCATCATTGGAAAACGTTCTTCGGGGCGAAAACT
CTCAAGGATCTTACCGCTGTTGAGATCCAGTTCGATGTAACCCACTCGTGCACCCAACTGATCTTCAGCA
TCTTTTACTTTCACCAGCGTTTCTGGGTGAGCAAAAACAGGAAGGCAAAATGCCGCAAAAAAGGGAATAA
GGGCGACACGGAAATGTTGAATACTCATACTCTTCCTTTTTCAATATTATTGAAGCATTTATCAGGGTTA
TTGTCTCATGAGCGGATACATATTTGAATGTATTTAGAAAAATAAACAAATAGGGGTTCCGCGCACATTT
CCCCGAAAAGTGCCACCTGACGTC
