>Addgene plasmid #126473 | pcDNA3.1(-)-V5.mER.hOr47a | depositor partial sequence | sequence record 241830 | V5.mER.hOr47a
GGGCCCTCTAGAGCCGCCACCATGGATGGAAAACCCATCCCAAATCCTCTTCTGGGGCTTGATAGCACCG
TTAACAAGTTTAGTTTGGACTCTTTCCTCCAAGTGCAGAAATCCACAATTGCCCTGCTGGGCTTTGATCT
GTTCTCAGAAAACCGCGAGATGTGGAAGCGACCCTATCGAGCCATGAACGTGTTCTCTATTGCGGCCATA
TTCCCGTTCATTCTCGCTGCAGTGCTCCACAATTGGAAGAATGTGCTGCTTCTCGCTGATGCCATGGTTG
CACTCCTGATCACGATTCTTGGACTGTTCAAATTCAGCATGATTCTGTACTTGAGAAGAGACTTTAAACG
CCTCATCGATAAGTTCCGGCTGCTTATGTCTAATGAGGCGGAGCAAGGGGAGGAGTACGCTGAAATTCTG
AATGCAGCAAACAAACAGGATCAGAGGATGTGTACGCTGTTTCGTACTTGCTTTCTGCTTGCTTGGGCTT
TGAACTCTGTGCTGCCCCTGGTGAGGATGGGACTGTCCTATTGGCTGGCAGGCCATGCTGAACCAGAACT
GCCGTTTCCTTGTCTGTTTCCATGGAACATTCACATCATTCGGAATTATGTGCTGTCATTCATCTGGTCA
GCCTTTGCCTCTACAGGCGTAGTACTGCCTGCCGTTAGCTTGGACACCATCTTTTGCTCCTTTACCAGTA
ACCTCTGCGCATTCTTCAAGATCGCCCAGTACAAAGTCGTCAGGTTTAAGGGCGGAAGTCTGAAAGAGAG
CCAAGCCACTTTGAACAAGGTGTTCGCTCTGTATCAGACCTCATTGGACATGTGCAATGACCTGAACCAG
TGCTACCAGCCCATCATCTGTGCCCAGTTCTTTATAAGCTCACTCCAGCTGTGTATGCTTGGCTATCTGT
TTAGCATCACCTTTGCCCAGACAGAAGGTGTCTACTATGCGTCCTTCATCGCCACAATCATTATTCAGGC
CTACATATACTGCTATTGTGGGGAGAATCTCAAGACTGAATCCGCCAGCTTTGAGTGGGCGATCTATGAC
AGTCCTTGGCACGAATCTCTGGGTGCAGGAGGTGCCAGCACTTCCATATGCAGGAGCCTGCTCATCAGCA
TGATGAGAGCACATCGGGGCTTCCGGATTACCGGGTACTTCTTCGAGGCTAACATGGAGGCTTTCAGTTC
CATAGTGAGAACAGCCATGTCCTACATCACTATGCTGCGCAGCTTTTCTTGACTCGAGCGGCCGCCACTG
TGCTGGATATCTGCAGAATTCCACCACACTGGACTAGTGGATCCGAGCTCGGTACCAAGCTTAAGTTTAA
